>Addgene plasmid #130131 | pRDAX-379 FLAG UnaG | addgene full sequence | sequence record 317771 | Addgene NGS Result
CGCCAGCAACGCGGCCTTTTTACGGTTCCTGGCCTTTTGCTGGCCTTTTGCTCACATGTTCTTTCCTGCG
TTATCCCCTGATTCTGTGGATAACCGTATTACCGCCATGCATTAGTTATTAATAGTAATCAATTACGGGG
TCATTAGTTCATAGCCCATATATGGAGTTCCGCGTTACATAACTTACGGTAAATGGCCCGCCTGGCTGAC
CGCCCAACGACCCCCGCCCATTGACGTCAATAATGACGTATGTTCCCATAGTAACGCCAATAGGGACTTT
CCATTGACGTCAATGGGTGGAGTATTTACGGTAAACTGCCCACTTGGCAGTACATCAAGTGTATCATATG
CCAAGTACGCCCCCTATTGACGTCAATGACGGTAAATGGCCCGCCTGGCATTATGCCCAGTACATGACCT
TATGGGACTTTCCTACTTGGCAGTACATCTACGTATTAGTCATCGCTATTACCATGGTGATGCGGTTTTG
GCAGTACATCAATGGGCGTGGATAGCGGTTTGACTCACGGGGATTTCCAAGTCTCCACCCCATTGACGTC
AATGGGAGTTTGTTTTGGCACCAAAATCAACGGGACTTTCCAAAATGTCGTAACAACTCCGCCCCATTGA
CGCAAATGGGCGGTAGGCGTGTACGGTGGGAGGTCTATATAAGCAGAGCTGGTTTAGTGAACCGTCAGAT
CCGCTAGCGCTACCGGACTCAGATCTCGAGCTCAAGCTTCGAATTCGCCACCATGGACTACAAAGACGAT
GACGATAAAGGAAGTGTCGAAAAGTTCGTGGGCACATGGAAGATTGCCGATAGCCACAACTTCGGCGAAT
ACCTCAAAGCTATAGGGGCACCAAAAGAGCTTAGCGATGGTGGAGATGCGACAACTCCCACACTGTACAT
TAGCCAGAAAGACGGAGACAAGATGACTGTCAAGATCGAGAATGGGCCTCCCACCTTTCTGGACACACAG
GTTAAGTTCAAACTGGGTGAGGAGTTTGACGAGTTTCCCAGTGATCGCAGGAAAGGGGTGAAGTCTGTGG
TGAATCTGGTAGGCGAGAAACTCGTGTACGTCCAGAAGTGGGATGGGAAGGAAACCACGTATGTGCGAGA
GATCAAGGACGGGAAGTTGGTTGTCACCCTGACCATGGGCGATGTGGTTGCTGTGCGCTCATATCGGAGA
GCCACTGAAACTGGTGATTACAAGGATGACGATGACAAGTAAGCGGCCGCGACTCTAGATCATAATCAGC
CATACCACATTTGTAGAGGTTTTACTTGCTTTAAAAAACCTCCCACACCTCCCCCTGAACCTGAAACATA
AAATGAATGCAATTGTTGTTGTTAACTTGTTTATTGCAGCTTATAATGGTTACAAATAAAGCAATAGCAT
CACAAATTTCACAAATAAAGCATTTTTTTCACTGCATTCTAGTTGTGGTTTGTCCAAACTCATCAATGTA
TCTTAAGGCGTAAATTGTAAGCGTTAATATTTTGTTAAAATTCGCGTTAAATTTTTGTTAAATCAGCTCA
TTTTTTAACCAATAGGCCGAAATCGGCAAAATCCCTTATAAATCAAAAGAATAGACCGAGATAGGGT
[37 nt withheld, positions 1608-1644]
AAAGAACGTGGACTCCAACGTCAAAGG
[49 nt withheld, positions 1672-1720]
T
[91 nt withheld, positions 1722-1812]
G
[124 nt withheld, positions 1814-1937]
CAGGTGGCACTTTTCGGGGAAATGTGCGCGGAACCCCTATTTGTTTATTTTTCTAAATACATTCAAATAT
GTATCCGCTCATGAGACAATAACCCTGATAAATGCTTCAATAATATTGAAAAAGGAAGAGTCCTGAGGCG
GAAAGAACCAGCTGTGGAATGTGTGTCAGTTAGGGTGTGGAAAGTCCCCAGGCTCCCCAGCAGGCAGAAG
TATGCAAAGCATGCATCTCAATTAGTCAGCAACCAGGTGTGGAAAGTCCCCAGGCTCCCCAGCAGGCAGA
AGTATGCAAAGCATGCATCTCAATTAGTCAGCAACCATAGTCCCGCCCCTAACTCCGCCCATCCCGCCCC
TAACTCCGCCCAGTTCCGCCCATTCTCCGCCCCATGGCTGACTAATTTTTTTTATTTATGCAGAGGCCGA
GGCCGCCTCGGCCTCTGAGCTATTCCAGAAGTAGTGAGGAGGCTTTTTTGGAGGCCTAGGCTTTTGCAAA
GATCGATCAAGAGACAGGATGAGGATCGTTTCGCATGATTGAACAAGATGGATTGCACGCAGGTTCTCCG
GCCGCTTGGGTGGAGAGGCTATTCGGCTATGACTGGGCACAACAGACAATCGGCTGCTCTGATGCCGCCG
TGTTCCGGCTGTCAGCGCAGGGGCGCCCGGTTCTTTTTGTCAAGACCGACCTGTCCGGTGCCCTGAATGA
ACTGCAAGACGAGGCAGCGCGGCTATCGTGGCTGGCCACGACGGGCGTTCCTTGCGCAGCTGTGCTCGAC
GTTGTCACTGAAGCGGGAAGGGACTGGCTGCTATTGGGCGAAGTGCCGGGGCAGGATCTCCTGTCATCTC
ACCTTGCTCCTGCCGAGAAAGTATCCATCATGGCTGATGCAATGCGGCGGCTGCATACGCTTGATCCGGC
TACCTGCCCATTCGACCACCAAGCGAAACATCGCATCGAGCGAGCACGTACTCGGATGGAAGCCGGTCTT
GTCGATCAGGATGATCTGGACGAAGAGCATCAGGGGCTCGCGCCAGCCGAACTGTTCGCCAGGCTCAAGG
CGAGCATGCCCGACGGCGAGGATCTCGTCGTGACCCATGGCGATGCCTGCTTGCCGAATATCATGGTGGA
AAATGGCCGCTTTTCTGGATTCATCGACTGTGGCCGGCTGGGTGTGGCGGACCGCTATCAGGACATAGCG
TTGGCTACCCGTGATATTGCTGAAGAGCTTGGCGGCGAATGGGCTGACCGCTTCCTCGTGCTTTACGGTA
TCGCCGCTCCCGATTCGCAGCGCATCGCCTTCTATCGCCTTCTTGACGAGTTCTTCTGAGCGGGACTCTG
GGGTTCGAAATGACCGACCAAGCGACGCCCAACCTGCCATCACGAGATTTCGATTCCACCGCCGCCTTCT
ATGAAAGGTTGGGCTTCGGAATCGTTTTCCGGGACGCCGGCTGGATGATCCTCCAGCGCGGGGATCTCAT
GCTGGAGTTCTTCGCCCACCCTAGGGGGAGGCTAACTGAAACACGGAAGGAGACAATACCGGAAGGAACC
CGCGCTATGACGGCAATAAAAAGACAGAATAAAACGCACGGTGTTGGGTCGTTTGTTCATAAACGCGGGG
TTCGGTCCCAGGGCTGGCACTCTGTCGATACCCCACCGAGACCCCATTGGGGCCAATACGCCCGCGTTTC
TTCCTTTTCCCCACCCCACCCCCCAAGTTCGGGTGAAGGCCCAGGGCTCGCAGCCAACGTCGGGGCGGCA
GGCCCTGCCATAGCCTCAGGTTACTCATATATACTTTAGATTGATTTAAAACTTCATTTTTAATTTAAAA
GGATCTAGGTGAAGATCCTTTTTGATAATCTCATGACCAAAATCCCTTAACGTGAGTTTTCGTTCCACTG
AGCGTCAGACCCCGTAGAAAAGATCAAAGGATCTTCTTGAGATCCTTTTTTTCTGCGCGTAATCTGCTGC
TTGCAAACAAAAAAACCACCGCTACCAGCGGTGGTTTGTTTGCCGGATCAAGAGCTACCAACTCTTTTTC
CGAAGGTAACTGGCTTCAGCAGAGCGCAGATACCAAATACTGTTCTTCTAGTGTAGCCGTAGTTAGGCCA
CCACTTCAAGAACTCTGTAGCACCGCCTACATACCTCGCTCTGCTAATCCTGTTACCAGTGGCTGCTGCC
AGTGGCGATAAGTCGTGTCTTACCGGGTTGGACTCAAGACGATAGTTACCGGATAAGGCGCAGCGGTCGG
GCTGAACGGGGGGTTCGTGCACACAGCCCAGCTTGGAGCGAACGACCTACACCGAACTGAGATACCTACA
GCGTGAGCTATGAGAAAGCGCCACGCTTCCCGAAGGGAGAAAGGCGGACAGGTATCCGGTAAGCGGCAGG
GTCGGAACAGGAGAGCGCACGAGGGAGCTTCCAGGGGGAAACGCCTGGTATCTTTATAGTCCTGTCGGGT
TTCGCCACCTCTGACTTGAGCGTCGATTTTTGTGATGCTCGTCAGGGGGGCGGAGCCTATGGAAAAA
Features (pLannotate 1.2.2; 17 found; start..end, strand, type, name):
     46..105     +  rep_origin     RSF ori (fragment): Plasmids containing the RSF 1030 origin of replication can be propagated in E. coli cells that contain additional plasmids with compatible origins.
    173..476     +  enhancer       CMV enhancer: human cytomegalovirus immediate early enhancer
    477..680     +  promoter       CMV promoter: human cytomegalovirus (CMV) immediate early promoter
    703..746     +  misc_feature   MCS (fragment): multiple cloning site
    755..779     +  CDS            3xFLAG (fragment): three tandem FLAG® epitope tags
    786..1199    +  CDS            UnaG: UnaG is a basic (constitutively fluorescent) green fluorescent protein published in 2013, derived from Anguilla japonica. It has low acid sensitivity. It requires the cofactor bilirubin for fluorescence.
   1206..1229    +  CDS            FLAG: FLAG® epitope tag, followed by an enterokinase cleavage site
   1248..1331    +  CDS            large T antigen (fragment): large T antigen from SV40 (simian virus 40)
   1354..1475    +  polyA_signal   SV40 poly(A) signal: SV40 polyadenylation signal
   1509..1937    -  rep_origin     f1 ori (sequence partly withheld): f1 bacteriophage origin of replication; arrow indicates direction of (+) strand synthesis
   1964..2068    +  promoter       AmpR promoter: bla
   2070..2427    +  promoter       SV40 promoter: SV40 enhancer and early promoter
   2462..3256    +  CDS            NeoR/KanR: aminoglycoside phosphotransferase from Tn5; aph(3')-II (or nptII); confers resistance to neomycin, kanamycin, and G418 (Geneticin®)
   3277..3429    +  CDS            ble (fragment): BLE_KLEPN - Experimental evidence at protein level: Swiss-Prot protein existence level 1. Binding protein with a strong affinity to the bleomycin family of antibiotics. Binds to CL990; an antimitotic-antibiotic compound. From Klebsiella pneumoniae.
   3488..3535    +  polyA_signal   HSV TK poly(A) signal: herpes simplex virus thymidine kinase polyadenylation signal (Cole and Stacy, 1985)
   3626..3642    -  polyA_signal   bGH poly(A) signal (fragment): bovine growth hormone polyadenylation signal
   3864..4452    +  rep_origin     ori: high-copy-number ColE1/pMB1/pBR322/pUC origin of replication
