[The description below was written by a language model from this plasmid's Addgene catalogue record and pLannotate feature annotations shown in this document.]
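Description:
pRDAX-379 FLAG UnaG is a 4,454 nt mammalian expression plasmid built on the Clontech pEGFP-N1 backbone, with UnaG in the position of the backbone's fluorescent protein. It is maintained in E. coli through a high-copy ColE1/pUC-type origin and selected with kanamycin. The resistance cassette is the dual-purpose NeoR/KanR gene (Tn5 aminoglycoside phosphotransferase). It is preceded by a bacterial bla promoter and the SV40 enhancer/early promoter and followed by the HSV TK polyadenylation signal, so the same gene can give kanamycin resistance in bacteria and G418 resistance in mammalian cells. An f1 origin is also present. Short annotated fragments of an RSF origin, a ble gene and a bGH poly(A) signal appear to be partial matches within the backbone rather than functional parts.

The expression unit is driven by the human CMV immediate-early enhancer and promoter, followed by a remnant of the multiple cloning site. Downstream lies a short match to a FLAG-type epitope (annotated as a 3xFLAG fragment), then the UnaG coding sequence, a second FLAG tag and a short fragment matching SV40 large T antigen. The role of that last fragment is not stated in the record. The SV40 poly(A) signal terminates the transcript. UnaG is a green fluorescent protein from the Japanese eel, Anguilla japonica, that fluoresces only when bound to its cofactor bilirubin.

The record describes the plasmid as a vector for protein–protein interaction assays based on bimolecular or trimolecular fluorescence complementation (BiFC/TriFC). The annotation shows a single UnaG feature rather than separate split fragments. The record does not state this plasmid's specific role in the assay set, nor the restriction sites used for cloning.
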