Addgene plasmid #130131: pRDAX-379 FLAG UnaG
Purpose: PPI (BiFC/TriFC) assay vector
Depositing lab: Gary Lewin. Depositing organization: Max-Delbrueck-Centrum fuer Molekulare Medizin (MDC).
Backbone
  Vector backbone: pEGFP-N1 U55762 Clontech
  Vector type: Mammalian Expression
Growth in bacteria
  Bacterial resistance: Kanamycin, 50 μg/mL
  Growth temperature: 37°C
  Growth strain: DH5alpha
  Copy number: High Copy
Gene/Insert
  Gene/Insert name: UnaG
  Cloning method: Restriction Enzyme; 5′ cloning site unknown (unknown if destroyed); 3′ cloning site unknown (unknown if destroyed)
Terms and licenses: Academic/Nonprofit Terms; Industry Terms: Not Available to Industry
How to cite: pRDAX-379 FLAG UnaG was a gift from Gary Lewin (Addgene plasmid # 130131 ; http://n2t.net/addgene:130131 ; RRID:Addgene_130131)
